Addgene plasmid #61560: GST-PRMT7 LDIG69AAAA
Purpose: Hs GST-PRMT7 LDIG(69-72)AAAA AdoMet binding deficient mutant
Depositing lab: Steven Clarke. Depositing organization: University of California, Los Angeles (UCLA). Publication: Substrate Specificity of Human Protein Arginine Methyltransferase 7 (PRMT7): THE IMPORTANCE OF ACIDIC RESIDUES IN THE DOUBLE E LOOP. Feng Y, Hadjikyriacou A, Clarke SG. J Biol Chem. 2014 Nov 21;289(47):32604-16. doi: 10.1074/jbc.M114.609271. Epub 2014 Oct 7. PubMed 25294873.
Backbone
  Vector backbone: pGEX(SN)
  Backbone manufacturer: Amersham
  Backbone size w/o insert (bp): 5000
  Vector type: Bacterial Expression
Growth in bacteria
  Bacterial resistance: Ampicillin, 100 μg/mL
  Growth temperature: 37°C
  Growth strain: DH5alpha
  Copy number: High Copy
Gene/Insert
  Gene/Insert name: PRMT7
  Species: H. sapiens (human)
  Insert size (bp): 2100
  Mutation: LDIG 69-72 AAAA
  Entrez Gene: PRMT7 (a.k.a. SBIDDS)
  Tag / fusion protein: GST (N terminal on backbone)
  Cloning method: Restriction Enzyme; 5′ cloning site SalI (not destroyed); 3′ cloning site NotI (not destroyed)
  Sequencing primers: 5′ pGEX 5'; 3′ pGEX 3'
Terms and licenses: Academic/Nonprofit Terms; Industry Terms: Not Available to Industry
How to cite: GST-PRMT7 LDIG69AAAA was a gift from Steven Clarke (Addgene plasmid # 61560 ; http://n2t.net/addgene:61560 ; RRID:Addgene_61560)
