[The description below was written by a language model from this plasmid's Addgene catalogue record.]
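Description:
GST-PRMT7 LDIG69AAAA is a bacterial expression plasmid built on the pGEX(SN) backbone (about 5 kb without insert), a member of the pGEX family of vectors designed for producing glutathione S-transferase fusion proteins in E. coli. It is maintained as a high-copy plasmid under ampicillin selection. The record does not list the promoter or origin of replication and no feature table is provided. pGEX vectors generally drive expression from an IPTG-inducible tac promoter, but this is not confirmed here for this particular derivative.

The insert is the human PRMT7 coding sequence (roughly 2.1 kb), cloned between SalI and NotI sites that both remain intact, so that the protein is expressed with an N-terminal GST tag supplied by the backbone. PRMT7 is a protein arginine methyltransferase that uses S-adenosylmethionine (AdoMet) as its methyl donor. In this construct the residues Leu-Asp-Ile-Gly at positions 69 to 72 are all replaced with alanine, which the record describes as rendering the enzyme deficient in AdoMet binding. The mutant is therefore expected to be catalytically inactive.

The GST tag allows the recombinant fusion to be purified on glutathione affinity resin. The construct comes from work on the substrate specificity of human PRMT7, where a cofactor-binding-deficient enzyme would naturally serve as a negative control alongside wild-type GST-PRMT7 in in vitro methylation assays. Such a control helps confirm that observed methyl transfer arises from PRMT7 itself rather than from contaminating bacterial activities.
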