>Addgene plasmid #61560 | GST-PRMT7 LDIG69AAAA | addgene partial sequence | sequence record 102742 | pGEX5 5'-GGGCTGGCAAGCCACGTTTGGTG-3'
CGCGTGGATCGTCGACCATGAAGATCTTCTGCAGTCGGGCCAATCCGACCACGGGGTCTGTGGAGTGGCT
GGAGGAGGATGAACACTATGATTACCACCAGGAGATTGCAAGGTCATCTTATGCAGATATGCTACATGAC
AAAGACAGAAATGTAAAATACTACCAAGGTATCCGGGCTGCCGTGAGCAGGGTGAAGGACAGAGGACAGA
AGGCCTTGGTTGCGGCCGCTGCGACTGGCACGGGACTCTTGTCAATGATGGCGGTCACAGCAGGTGCCGA
CTTCTGCTATGCCATCGAGGTTTTCAAGCCTATGGCTGATGCTGCTGTGAAGATTGTGGAGAAAAATGGC
TTTAGTGATAAGATTAAGGTTATCAACAAGCATTCCACCGAGGTGACTGTAGGTCCAGAGGGTGACATGC
CATGCCGTGCCAACATCCTGGTCACAGAGTTGTTTGACACAGAGCTGATCGGGGAGGGGGCGCTGCCCTC
CTATGAGCACGCACACAGGCATCTCGTGGAGGAAAATTGTGAGGCCGTGCCCCACAGAGCCACCGTCTAT
GCACAGCTGGTGGAGTCCGGGAGGATGTGGTCGTGGAACAAGCTATTTCCCATCCACGTGCAGACCAGCC
TCGGAGAGCAGGTCATCGTCCCTCCCGTTGACGTGGAGAGCTGCCCTGGCGCACCCTCTGTCTGTGACAT
TCAGCTGAACCAGGTGTCACCAGCCGACTTTACAGTCCTCAGCGATGTGCTGCCCATGTTCAGCATAGAC
TTCAGCAAGCAAGTCAGTAGCTCAGCAGCCTGCCATAGCAGGCGG
