>Addgene plasmid #61560 | GST-PRMT7 LDIG69AAAA | addgene partial sequence | sequence record 102744 | pGEX3 5'-CCGGGAGCTGCATGTGTCAGAGG-3'
AGGCAGATCGTCAGTCAGTCACGATGAATTGCGGCCGCTCAGTCTGGGGTATCTGCATGCCTGAACTCCA
TGATGATGTCGCCTGTGTCGGGGTGAAACTCCACTGCATAGCTGACAGTCCGTGGGCCACCCAGCAGTGC
TCTGGGATCTGGGGCAGGGCTGAAGAAGTAGACGGCCTGCTTGCAGTGGGGGTTCCAGCAGCAGCCCCCC
TCGGGGTCTGCAGGCTCCAGGAGGCCAGTGCTGAGCGTGCACTCCGGGGTCAGGTGGTACTCCATCCATA
GCACCGCTGCGTGGCTCTGCCCGGGCCTTCTGAGCTCCACAGTGCCCTCGGCACACAGGGGCTGCAGGGG
CACCGGCTGCTGGAAGTCAAAGGTCAGGATCTGCCAGGGCTCGGAGAGGCTGCGGCATGGGTACTCCCAC
AGCGGGTGGGGCTCAGCTTCCCTGCTCTCCCTGAAGTCCAGGGCACGCTTAATCATGTCGTCCATGATGT
GCACGTCGAAGCCTTCGCAGTCACCACAGGGGCTCCGGATCCGCCACAGGTCCCTGAACTCCACAACCAC
AGCGTGCAGCGAGGCTGCCTGGGGCATCACCATGGCACCTGGCCCCAGGTGCTGGTCCACAGCGGTCCGC
ACGTACCAGAAGTAGAGGTTGTGCCACGGCAGCAGGCTGGTAGTGAAGAACGGCTCGCCCAGGAGGAGAG
AGACCTTTCTGCCCTGTAGGTCCTCATTTGTTAATAATTCCGGCCGTTTCTCTATGATGTTAATTTTATC
TTCCAAGTGGTTAGCCTTGAAGATTTTTCTCAACAGTTTGTGAGAAGCTGCTGAACTCTCGACTGTAAAC
ACCTGCTCCACC
